>Addgene plasmid #165133 | Nsp6-mCherry | addgene full sequence | sequence record 324470 | Addgene NGS Result
GGTTTAGTGAACCGTCAGATCCGCTAGCCACCATGAGCGCCGTGAAGAGAACCATCAAGGGAACCCACCA
CTGGCTGCTGCTGACCATCCTGACCTCCCTGCTGGTGCTGGTGCAGTCTACCCAGTGGAGCCTGTTCTTC
TTCCTGTACGAGAACGCCTTCCTGCCCTTCGCTATGGGTATCATCGCCATGTCCGCCTTCGCTATGATGT
TCGTGAAGCACAAGCACGCTTTCCTGTGCCTGTTCCTGCTGCCATCCCTGGCCACCGTGGCTTACTTCAA
CATGGTGTACATGCCCGCCTCTTGGGTCATGCGCATCATGACCTGGCTGGACATGGTGGACACCAGCCTG
TCCGGCTTCAAGCTGAAGGACTGCGTGATGTACGCCTCTGCTGTGGTGCTGCTGATCCTGATGACCGCTA
GAACCGTGTACGATGATGGTGCTAGAAGGGTGTGGACCCTGATGAACGTGCTGACCCTGGTGTACAAGGT
GTACTACGGCAACGCCCTGGACCAGGCTATCAGCATGTGGGCTCTGATCATCTCTGTGACCAGCAACTAC
TCCGGAGTGGTGACCACCGTGATGTTCCTGGCCAGAGGTATCGTGTTCATGTGCGTGGAGTACTGCCCTA
TCTTCTTCATCACCGGCAACACCCTGCAGTGCATCATGCTGGTGTACTGCTTCCTGGGTTACTTCTGCAC
CTGCTATTTCGGCCTGTTCTGCCTGCTGAACAGATACTTCCGTCTGACCCTGGGCGTGTACGACTACCTG
GTGTCCACCCAGGAATTCCGTTACATGAACTCTCAGGGACTGCTGCCCCCTAAGAACAGCATCGACGCTT
TCAAGCTGAACATCAAGCTGCTGGGAGTGGGCGGAAAGCCATGCATCAAGGTGGCCACCGTGCAGCTCGA
GCTCAAGCTTCGAATTCTGCAGTCGACGGTACCGCGGGCCCGGGATCCCGCCACCATGGTGAGCAAGGGC
GAGGAGGATAACATGGCCATCATCAAGGAGTTCATGCGCTTCAAGGTGCACATGGAGGGCTCCGTGAACG
GCCACGAGTTCGAGATCGAGGGCGAGGGCGAGGGCCGCCCCTACGAGGGCACCCAGACCGCCAAGCTGAA
GGTGACCAAGGGTGGCCCCCTGCCCTTCGCCTGGGACATCCTGTCCCCTCAGTTCATGTACGGCTCCAAG
GCCTACGTGAAGCACCCCGCCGACATCCCCGACTACTTGAAGCTGTCCTTCCCCGAGGGCTTCAAGTGGG
AGCGCGTGATGAACTTCGAGGACGGCGGCGTGGTGACCGTGACCCAGGACTCCTCCCTGCAGGACGGCGA
GTTCATCTACAAGGTGAAGCTGCGCGGCACCAACTTCCCCTCCGACGGCCCCGTAATGCAGAAGAAGACC
ATGGGCTGGGAGGCCTCCTCCGAGCGGATGTACCCCGAGGACGGCGCCCTGAAGGGCGAGATCAAGCAGA
GGCTGAAGCTGAAGGACGGCGGCCACTACGACGCTGAGGTCAAGACCACCTACAAGGCCAAGAAGCCCGT
GCAGCTGCCCGGCGCCTACAACGTCAACATCAAGTTGGACATCACCTCCCACAACGAGGACTACACCATC
GTGGAACAGTACGAACGCGCCGAGGGCCGCCACTCCACCGGCGGCATGGACGAGCTGTACAAGTAAAGCG
GCCGCGACTCTAGATCATAATCAGCCATACCACATTTGTAGAGGTTTTACTTGCTTTAAAAAACCTCCCA
CACCTCCCCCTGAACCTGAAACATAAAATGAATGCAATTGTTGTTGTTAACTTGTTTATTGCAGCTTATA
ATGGTTACAAATAAAGCAATAGCATCACAAATTTCACAAATAAAGCATTTTTTTCACTGCATTCTAGTTG
TGGTTTGTCCAAACTCATCAATGTATCTTAAGGCGTAAATTGTAAGCGTTAATATTTTGTTAAAATTCGC
GTTAAATTTTTGTTAAATCAGCTCATTTTTTAACCAATAGGCCGAAATCGGCAAAATCCCTTATAAATCA
AAAGAATAGACCGAGATAGGGT
[37 nt withheld, positions 2053-2089]
AAAGAACGTGGACTCCAACGTCAAAGG
[49 nt withheld, positions 2117-2165]
T
[91 nt withheld, positions 2167-2257]
G
[124 nt withheld, positions 2259-2382]
CAGGTGGCACTTTTCGGGGAAATGTGCGCGGAACCCCTATTTGTTTATTTTTCTAAATACATTCAAATAT
GTATCCGCTCATGAGACAATAACCCTGATAAATGCTTCAATAATATTGAAAAAGGAAGAGTCCTGAGGCG
GAAAGAACCAGCTGTGGAATGTGTGTCAGTTAGGGTGTGGAAAGTCCCCAGGCTCCCCAGCAGGCAGAAG
TATGCAAAGCATGCATCTCAATTAGTCAGCAACCAGGTGTGGAAAGTCCCCAGGCTCCCCAGCAGGCAGA
AGTATGCAAAGCATGCATCTCAATTAGTCAGCAACCATAGTCCCGCCCCTAACTCCGCCCATCCCGCCCC
TAACTCCGCCCAGTTCCGCCCATTCTCCGCCCCATGGCTGACTAATTTTTTTTATTTATGCAGAGGCCGA
GGCCGCCTCGGCCTCTGAGCTATTCCAGAAGTAGTGAGGAGGCTTTTTTGGAGGCCTAGGCTTTTGCAAA
GATCGATCAAGAGACAGGATGAGGATCGTTTCGCATGATTGAACAAGATGGATTGCACGCAGGTTCTCCG
GCCGCTTGGGTGGAGAGGCTATTCGGCTATGACTGGGCACAACAGACAATCGGCTGCTCTGATGCCGCCG
TGTTCCGGCTGTCAGCGCAGGGGCGCCCGGTTCTTTTTGTCAAGACCGACCTGTCCGGTGCCCTGAATGA
ACTGCAAGACGAGGCAGCGCGGCTATCGTGGCTGGCCACGACGGGCGTTCCTTGCGCAGCTGTGCTCGAC
GTTGTCACTGAAGCGGGAAGGGACTGGCTGCTATTGGGCGAAGTGCCGGGGCAGGATCTCCTGTCATCTC
ACCTTGCTCCTGCCGAGAAAGTATCCATCATGGCTGATGCAATGCGGCGGCTGCATACGCTTGATCCGGC
TACCTGCCCATTCGACCACCAAGCGAAACATCGCATCGAGCGAGCACGTACTCGGATGGAAGCCGGTCTT
GTCGATCAGGATGATCTGGACGAAGAGCATCAGGGGCTCGCGCCAGCCGAACTGTTCGCCAGGCTCAAGG
CGAGCATGCCCGACGGCGAGGATCTCGTCGTGACCCATGGCGATGCCTGCTTGCCGAATATCATGGTGGA
AAATGGCCGCTTTTCTGGATTCATCGACTGTGGCCGGCTGGGTGTGGCGGACCGCTATCAGGACATAGCG
TTGGCTACCCGTGATATTGCTGAAGAGCTTGGCGGCGAATGGGCTGACCGCTTCCTCGTGCTTTACGGTA
TCGCCGCTCCCGATTCGCAGCGCATCGCCTTCTATCGCCTTCTTGACGAGTTCTTCTGAGCGGGACTCTG
GGGTTCGAAATGACCGACCAAGCGACGCCCAACCTGCCATCACGAGATTTCGATTCCACCGCCGCCTTCT
ATGAAAGGTTGGGCTTCGGAATCGTTTTCCGGGACGCCGGCTGGATGATCCTCCAGCGCGGGGATCTCAT
GCTGGAGTTCTTCGCCCACCCTAGGGGGAGGCTAACTGAAACACGGAAGGAGACAATACCGGAAGGAACC
CGCGCTATGACGGCAATAAAAAGACAGAATAAAACGCACGGTGTTGGGTCGTTTGTTCATAAACGCGGGG
TTCGGTCCCAGGGCTGGCACTCTGTCGATACCCCACCGAGACCCCATTGGGGCCAATACGCCCGCGTTTC
TTCCTTTTCCCCACCCCACCCCCCAAGTTCGGGTGAAGGCCCAGGGCTCGCAGCCAACGTCGGGGCGGCA
GGCCCTGCCATAGCCTCAGGTTACTCATATATACTTTAGATTGATTTAAAACTTCATTTTTAATTTAAAA
GGATCTAGGTGAAGATCCTTTTTGATAATCTCATGACCAAAATCCCTTAACGTGAGTTTTCGTTCCACTG
AGCGTCAGACCCCGTAGAAAAGATCAAAGGATCTTCTTGAGATCCTTTTTTTCTGCGCGTAATCTGCTGC
TTGCAAACAAAAAAACCACCGCTACCAGCGGTGGTTTGTTTGCCGGATCAAGAGCTACCAACTCTTTTTC
CGAAGGTAACTGGCTTCAGCAGAGCGCAGATACCAAATACTGTTCTTCTAGTGTAGCCGTAGTTAGGCCA
CCACTTCAAGAACTCTGTAGCACCGCCTACATACCTCGCTCTGCTAATCCTGTTACCAGTGGCTGCTGCC
AGTGGCGATAAGTCGTGTCTTACCGGGTTGGACTCAAGACGATAGTTACCGGATAAGGCGCAGCGGTCGG
GCTGAACGGGGGGTTCGTGCACACAGCCCAGCTTGGAGCGAACGACCTACACCGAACTGAGATACCTACA
GCGTGAGCTATGAGAAAGCGCCACGCTTCCCGAAGGGAGAAAGGCGGACAGGTATCCGGTAAGCGGCAGG
GTCGGAACAGGAGAGCGCACGAGGGAGCTTCCAGGGGGAAACGCCTGGTATCTTTATAGTCCTGTCGGGT
TTCGCCACCTCTGACTTGAGCGTCGATTTTTGTGATGCTCGTCAGGGGGGCGGAGCCTATGGAAAAACGC
CAGCAACGCGGCCTTTTTACGGTTCCTGGCCTTTTGCTGGCCTTTTGCTCACATGTTCTTTCCTGCGTTA
TCCCCTGATTCTGTGGATAACCGTATTACCGCCATGCATTAGTTATTAATAGTAATCAATTACGGGGTCA
TTAGTTCATAGCCCATATATGGAGTTCCGCGTTACATAACTTACGGTAAATGGCCCGCCTGGCTGACCGC
CCAACGACCCCCGCCCATTGACGTCAATAATGACGTATGTTCCCATAGTAACGCCAATAGGGACTTTCCA
TTGACGTCAATGGGTGGAGTATTTACGGTAAACTGCCCACTTGGCAGTACATCAAGTGTATCATATGCCA
AGTACGCCCCCTATTGACGTCAATGACGGTAAATGGCCCGCCTGGCATTATGCCCAGTACATGACCTTAT
GGGACTTTCCTACTTGGCAGTACATCTACGTATTAGTCATCGCTATTACCATGGTGATGCGGTTTTGGCA
GTACATCAATGGGCGTGGATAGCGGTTTGACTCACGGGGATTTCCAAGTCTCCACCCCATTGACGTCAAT
GGGAGTTTGTTTTGGCACCAAAATCAACGGGACTTTCCAAAATGTCGTAACAACTCCGCCCCATTGACGC
AAATGGGCGGTAGGCGTGTACGGTGGGAGGTCTATATAAGCAGAGCT
Features (pLannotate 1.2.2; 16 found; start..end, strand, type, name):
      2..21      +  promoter       tight TRE promoter (fragment): Tet-responsive promoter PTight, consisting of seven tet operator sequences followed by the minimal CMV promoter
     36..905     +  CDS            R1A_SARS2 (fragment): Experimental evidence at protein level: Swiss-Prot protein existence level 1. [Non-structural protein 10]: Plays a pivotal role in viral transcription by stimulating both nsp14 3'-5' exoribonuclease and nsp16 2'-O-methyltransferase activities. Therefore plays an essential role in viral mRNAs cap methylation. From Severe acute respiratory syndrome coronavirus 2 (2019-nCoV) (SARS-CoV-2).
    906..958     +  misc_feature   MCS: multiple cloning site
    966..1673    +  CDS            mCherry: mCherry is a basic (constitutively fluorescent) red fluorescent protein published in 2004, derived from Discosoma sp.. It is reported to be a very rapidly-maturing monomer with low acid sensitivity.
   1693..1776    +  CDS            large T antigen (fragment): large T antigen from SV40 (simian virus 40)
   1799..1920    +  polyA_signal   SV40 poly(A) signal: SV40 polyadenylation signal
   1954..2382    -  rep_origin     f1 ori (sequence partly withheld): f1 bacteriophage origin of replication; arrow indicates direction of (+) strand synthesis
   2409..2513    +  promoter       AmpR promoter: bla
   2515..2872    +  promoter       SV40 promoter: SV40 enhancer and early promoter
   2907..3701    +  CDS            NeoR/KanR: aminoglycoside phosphotransferase from Tn5; aph(3')-II (or nptII); confers resistance to neomycin, kanamycin, and G418 (Geneticin®)
   3722..3874    +  CDS            ble (fragment): BLE_KLEPN - Experimental evidence at protein level: Swiss-Prot protein existence level 1. Binding protein with a strong affinity to the bleomycin family of antibiotics. Binds to CL990; an antimitotic-antibiotic compound. From Klebsiella pneumoniae.
   3933..3980    +  polyA_signal   HSV TK poly(A) signal: herpes simplex virus thymidine kinase polyadenylation signal (Cole and Stacy, 1985)
   4071..4087    -  polyA_signal   bGH poly(A) signal (fragment): bovine growth hormone polyadenylation signal
   4309..4897    +  rep_origin     ori: high-copy-number ColE1/pMB1/pBR322/pUC origin of replication
   5072..5375    +  enhancer       CMV enhancer: human cytomegalovirus immediate early enhancer
   5376..5579    +  promoter       CMV promoter: human cytomegalovirus (CMV) immediate early promoter
