[The description below was written by a language model from this plasmid's Addgene catalogue record and pLannotate feature annotations shown in this document.]
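Description:
Nsp6-mCherry is a mammalian expression plasmid built on the Clontech pmCherryN1 backbone. It produces the SARS-CoV-2 non-structural protein 6 fused at its C terminus to the red fluorescent protein mCherry. The Nsp6 coding sequence is a codon-optimized segment of roughly 800–870 bp from the ORF1ab polyprotein, prepared by PCR from a previously published template. It was inserted between the NheI and XhoI sites, both of which are retained. In the sequenced 5,579-nt record the insert lies directly downstream of the human CMV immediate-early enhancer and promoter. It is followed by residual multiple cloning site sequence that links it to mCherry, and then by the SV40 polyadenylation signal. The automated annotation identifies the insert only as a fragment of the replicase polyprotein 1a, and its accompanying text refers to nsp10; this reflects the generic polyprotein database entry, not the actual content. The short hits labelled tight TRE promoter, large T antigen, ble and bGH poly(A) are likewise fragmentary matches to standard backbone sequence, not functional elements.

The plasmid replicates in E. coli from a high-copy pUC-type origin and also carries an f1 origin. A single NeoR/KanR gene serves both hosts. A bacterial promoter drives it for kanamycin selection, and the SV40 early promoter, with an HSV TK polyadenylation signal, drives it for G418 selection of transfected mammalian cells.

The construct belongs to a library of fluorescently tagged SARS-CoV-2 proteins. It is intended for expressing Nsp6 in cultured mammalian cells and visualizing its subcellular localization by fluorescence microscopy.
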