Addgene plasmid #165133: Nsp6-mCherry
Purpose: mammalian expression and localization
Depositing lab: Bruno Antonny. Depositing organization: CNRS UMR 7275, Institut de Pharmacologie Moleculaire et Cellulaire (IPMC). Publication: A comprehensive library of fluorescent constructs of SARS-CoV-2 proteins and their initial characterisation in different cell types. Miserey-Lenkei S, Trajkovic K, D'Ambrosio JM, Patel AJ, Copic A, Mathur P, Schauer K, Goud B, Albanese V, Gautier R, Subra M, Kovacs D, Barelli H, Antonny B. Biol Cell. 2021 Jul;113(7):311-328. doi: 10.1111/boc.202000158. Epub 2021 May 10. PubMed 33666950.
Backbone
  Vector backbone: pmCherryN1
  Backbone manufacturer: Clontech
  Backbone size w/o insert (bp): 4700
  Vector type: Mammalian Expression
  Selectable markers: Neomycin (select with G418)
Growth in bacteria
  Bacterial resistance: Kanamycin, 50 μg/mL
  Growth temperature: 37°C
  Growth strain: DH5alpha
  Copy number: High Copy
Gene/Insert
  Gene/Insert name: Nsp6
  Species: codon optimized SARS-COV-2
  Insert size (bp): 800
  Entrez Gene: ORF1ab (a.k.a. GU280_gp01)
  Promoter: CMV
  Tag / fusion protein: mCherry (C terminal on insert)
  Cloning method: Restriction Enzyme; 5′ cloning site NheI (not destroyed); 3′ cloning site XhoI (not destroyed)
  Sequencing primers: 5′ GTCGTAACAACTCCGCCC; 3′ CCTTGATGATGGCCATG
Resource information
  A portion of this plasmid was derived from a plasmid made by: Inserts were prepared by PCR with templates that have been published elsewhere: Gordon et al., 2020a.
Terms and licenses: Academic/Nonprofit Terms; Industry Terms: Not Available to Industry
Depositor comments: Please visit https://www.biorxiv.org/content/10.1101/2020.12.19.423586v1 for BioRxiv preprint. bioRxiv 2020.12.19.423586v1
How to cite: Nsp6-mCherry was a gift from Bruno Antonny (Addgene plasmid # 165133 ; http://n2t.net/addgene:165133 ; RRID:Addgene_165133)
